Addgene plasmid #101225: pHR-DDX4N-mCh-Cry2WT
Purpose: DDX4(1-236) fused to mCh-Cry2WT
Depositing lab: Clifford Brangwynne. Depositing organization: Princeton University. Publication: Spatiotemporal Control of Intracellular Phase Transitions Using Light-Activated optoDroplets. Shin Y, Berry J, Pannucci N, Haataja MP, Toettcher JE, Brangwynne CP. Cell. 2017 Jan 12;168(1-2):159-171.e14. doi: 10.1016/j.cell.2016.11.054. Epub 2016 Dec 29. PubMed 28041848.
Backbone
  Vector backbone: pHR
  Vector type: Mammalian Expression, Lentiviral
Growth in bacteria
  Bacterial resistance: Ampicillin, 100 μg/mL
  Growth temperature: 37°C
  Growth strain: NEB Stable
  Copy number: Unknown
Gene/Insert
  Gene/Insert name: DDX4(1-236)
  Species: H. sapiens (human)
  Promoter: SFFV
  Cloning method: Unknown
  Sequencing primers: 5′ n/a
Terms and licenses: Academic/Nonprofit Terms; Industry Terms: Not Available to Industry
Depositor comments: Our Cry2WT contains an additional 29 amino acids at the C-terminus of Cry2PHR. These additional residues are also retained in other constructs we used in the associated study.
How to cite: pHR-DDX4N-mCh-Cry2WT was a gift from Clifford Brangwynne (Addgene plasmid # 101225 ; http://n2t.net/addgene:101225 ; RRID:Addgene_101225)
