[The description below was written by a language model from this plasmid's Addgene catalogue record and pLannotate feature annotations shown in this document.]
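Description:
pHR-DDX4N-mCh-Cry2WT is a lentiviral transfer plasmid for mammalian expression, built on the pHR backbone (about 12 kb). It is propagated in E. coli through a high-copy ColE1/pUC-type origin with ampicillin selection (AmpR). The viral portion contains a truncated HIV-1 5' LTR, the Ψ packaging signal with a partial gag sequence, the Rev response element, the cPPT/CTS and a self-inactivating ΔU3 3' LTR. Together these allow the RNA genome to be packaged, reverse transcribed and integrated when packaging functions are supplied in trans. The U3 deletion silences LTR-driven transcription after integration. The backbone also carries older vector remnants, including an SV40 promoter followed by gpt fragments, SV40 small t/large T fragments and a poly(A) signal, plus fragments of TcR, rop and nef. The gpt sequence is annotated only as fragments, and the record does not present it as a working selection marker.

The payload is a single fusion open reading frame driven by the SFFV promoter and followed by a WPRE, which enhances transcript stability and expression. It encodes residues 1–236 of human DDX4 (the N-terminal part of this germline RNA helicase), then mCherry, then the photolyase homology region of Arabidopsis cryptochrome 2. The depositor notes that this "Cry2WT" retains 29 additional C-terminal residues beyond Cry2PHR. The associated study describes light-activated "optoDroplets" for spatiotemporal control of intracellular phase transitions. In that context, the blue-light-responsive Cry2 module would provide the light trigger for the DDX4 segment, and mCherry allows the resulting assemblies to be imaged in living cells. No mammalian drug-selection cassette for transduced cells is evident in the record.
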