Features (pLannotate 1.2.2; 35 found; start..end, strand, type, name):
     43..160     +  misc_feature   cPPT/CTS: central polypurine tract and central termination sequence of HIV-1
    197..229     -  misc_feature   MCS (fragment): pBluescript multiple cloning site
    313..720     +  promoter       SFFV promoter: spleen focus-forming virus long terminal repeat (LTR) promoter
    795..1502    +  CDS            DDX4 (fragment): DDX4_HUMAN - Also known as VASA. Experimental evidence at protein level: Swiss-Prot protein existence level 1. ATP-dependent RNA helicase required during spermatogenesis (PubMed:10920202, PubMed:21034600). Required to repress transposable elements and preventing their mobilization, which is essential for the germline integrity (By similarity). Acts via the piRNA metabolic process, which mediates the repression of transposable elements during meiosis by forming complexes composed of piRNAs and Piwi proteins and governs the methylation and subsequent repression of transposons (By similarity). In
   1512..2219    +  CDS            mCherry: mCherry is a basic (constitutively fluorescent) red fluorescent protein published in 2004, derived from Discosoma sp.. It is reported to be a very rapidly-maturing monomer with low acid sensitivity.
   2232..3725    +  CDS            CRY2PHR: N-terminal photolyase homology region of Arabidopsis thaliana cryptochrome 2 binds to CIB1 upon exposure to blue light (Kennedy et al., 2010)
   3828..3858    +  misc_feature   MCS (fragment): pUC18/19 multiple cloning site
   3859..3877    +  misc_feature   MCS (fragment): pBluescript multiple cloning site
   3877..4465    +  misc_feature   WPRE: woodchuck hepatitis virus posttranscriptional regulatory element
   4466..4488    +  misc_feature   MCS (fragment): pBluescript multiple cloning site
   4505..4573    +  CDS            nef (fragment): NEF_HV1Z2 - Experimental evidence at protein level: Swiss-Prot protein existence level 1. Extracellular Nef protein targets CD4(+) T-lymphocytes for apoptosis by interacting with CXCR4 surface receptors. From Human immunodeficiency virus type 1 group M subtype D (isolate Z2/CDC-Z34) (HIV-1).
   4575..4808    +  LTR            3' LTR (ΔU3): self-inactivating 3' long terminal repeat (LTR) from HIV-1
   4833..4851    -  promoter       SP6 promoter: promoter for bacteriophage SP6 RNA polymerase
   5079..5358    +  CDS            TcR (fragment): tetracycline efflux protein; tet; confers resistance to tetracycline
   5359..5407    -  misc_feature   bom (fragment): basis of mobility region from pBR322
   5509..5544    -  CDS            rop (fragment): Rop protein, which maintains plasmids at low copy number; rop
   5639..5743    +  promoter       AmpR promoter: bla
   5744..6604    +  CDS            AmpR: β-lactamase; bla; confers resistance to ampicillin, carbenicillin, and related antibiotics
   6775..7363    +  rep_origin     ori: high-copy-number ColE1/pMB1/pBR322/pUC origin of replication
   7546..7602    +  CDS            lacI (fragment): lac repressor; lacI; The lac repressor binds to the lac operator to inhibit transcription in E. coli. This inhibition can be relieved by adding lactose or isopropyl-β-D-thiogalactopyranoside (IPTG).
   7609..7938    +  promoter       SV40 promoter: SV40 enhancer and early promoter
   8138..8257    +  CDS            gpt (fragment): XGPT_ECOLI - Also known as gpp, gxu. Experimental evidence at protein level: Swiss-Prot protein existence level 1. Purine salvage pathway enzyme that catalyzes the transfer of the ribosyl-5-phosphate group from 5-phospho-alpha-D-ribose 1- diphosphate (PRPP) to the N9 position of the 6-oxopurines guanine and xanthine to form the corresponding ribonucleotides GMP (guanosine 5'- monophosphate) and XMP (xanthosine 5'-monophosphate), with the release of PPi. To a lesser extent, also acts on hypoxanthine (PubMed:9100006, PubMed:3886014). Does not ribophosphorylate adenine (PubMed:3886014). From Esch
   8257..8592    +  CDS            gpt (fragment): XGPT_ECOLI - Also known as gpp, gxu. Experimental evidence at protein level: Swiss-Prot protein existence level 1. Purine salvage pathway enzyme that catalyzes the transfer of the ribosyl-5-phosphate group from 5-phospho-alpha-D-ribose 1- diphosphate (PRPP) to the N9 position of the 6-oxopurines guanine and xanthine to form the corresponding ribonucleotides GMP (guanosine 5'- monophosphate) and XMP (xanthosine 5'-monophosphate), with the release of PPi. To a lesser extent, also acts on hypoxanthine (PubMed:9100006, PubMed:3886014). Does not ribophosphorylate adenine (PubMed:3886014). From Esch
   8687..8992    +  CDS            frsA (fragment): FRSA_ECOLI - Also known as yafA. Experimental evidence at protein level: Swiss-Prot protein existence level 1. Catalyzes the hydrolysis of esters (PubMed:15808744). Displays esterase activity toward pNP-butyrate (PubMed:15808744). May stimulate mixed-acid fermentation by acting as a fermentation/respiration switch that down-regulates respiration and up- regulates fermentation rates (PubMed:15169777). From Escherichia coli (strain K12).
   8996..9070    +  CDS            small t antigen (fragment): SV40 (simian virus 40) small t antigen
   9072..9137    +  intron         small t intron: SV40 (simian virus 40) small t antigen intron
   9267..9287    +  CDS            SV40 NLS: nuclear localization signal of SV40 (simian virus 40) large T antigen
   9606..9689    +  CDS            large T antigen (fragment): large T antigen from SV40 (simian virus 40)
   9712..9846    +  polyA_signal   SV40 poly(A) signal: SV40 polyadenylation signal
  10013..10342   +  CDS            nef (fragment): NEF_HV1BR - Experimental evidence at protein level: Swiss-Prot protein existence level 1. Extracellular Nef protein targets CD4(+) T-lymphocytes for apoptosis by interacting with CXCR4 surface receptors (PubMed:14990729). From Human immunodeficiency virus type 1 group M subtype B (isolate BRU/LAI) (HIV-1).
  10390..10647   +  LTR            5' LTR (truncated): truncated 5' long terminal repeat (LTR) from HIV-1
  10694..10819   +  misc_feature   HIV-1 Ψ: packaging signal of human immunodeficiency virus type 1
  10803..11141   +  CDS            HIV-1 gag (fragment): gag protein from human immunodeficiency virus 1; gag
  11316..11549   +  misc_feature   RRE: The Rev response element (RRE) of HIV-1 allows for Rev-dependent mRNA export from the nucleus to the cytoplasm.
  11926..6       +  CDS            Rev (fragment) (across the origin): human immunodeficiency virus 1 (HIV-1) Rev protein; rev; enhances nuclear export of unspliced and incompletely spliced viral mRNAs
>Addgene plasmid #101225 | pHR-DDX4N-mCh-Cry2WT | addgene full sequence | sequence record 201887 | Addgene NGS Result
CGGATCTCGACGGTATCGCCAAATGGCAGTATTCATCCACAATTTTAAAAGAAAAGGGGGGATTGGGGGG
TACAGTGCAGGGGAAAGAATAGTAGACATAATAGCAACAGACATACAAACTAAAGAATTACAAAAACAAA
TTACAAAAATTCAAAATTTTCGGGTTTATTACAGGGACAGCAGAGATCCAGTTTGGATCGATAAGCTTGA
TATCGAATTCCTGCAGCCCCGATAAAATAAAAGATTTTATTTAGTCTCCAGAAAAAGGGGGGAATGAAAG
ACCCCACCTGTAGGTTTGGCAAGCTAGCTGCAGTAACGCCATTTTGCAAGGCATGGAAAAATACCAAACC
AAGAATAGAGAAGTTCAGATCAAGGGCGGGTACATGAAAATAGCTAACGTTGGGCCAAACAGGATATCTG
CGGTGAGCAGTTTCGGCCCCGGCCCGGGGCCAAGAACAGATGGTCACCGCAGTTTCGGCCCCGGCCCGAG
GCCAAGAACAGATGGTCCCCAGATATGGCCCAACCCTCAGCAGTTTCTTAAGACCCATCAGATGTTTCCA
GGCTCCCCCAAGGACCTGAAATGACCCTGCGCCTTATTTGAATTAACCAATCAGCCTGCTTCTCGCTTCT
GTTCGCGCGCTTCTGCTTCCCGAGCTCTATAAAAGAGCTCACAACCCCTCACTCGGCGCGCCAGTCCTCC
GACAGACTGAGTCGCCCGGGGGGGATCTGGAGCTCTCGAGAATTCTCACGCGTCAAGTGGAGCAAGGCAG
GTGGACAGTGGATCCGGAGCTACCATGGGAGATGAAGATTGGGAAGCAGAAATCAACCCTCATATGTCTT
CCTATGTTCCCATATTTGAGAAGGATAGGTATTCTGGAGAAAATGGAGACAATTTTAACAGGACTCCAGC
TTCATCATCAGAAATGGATGATGGACCTTCTCGAAGAGATCATTTCATGAAAAGTGGATTTGCCTCTGGG
CGGAATTTTGGAAACAGAGATGCTGGTGAGTGTAATAAGCGAGATAATACATCCACAATGGGTGGTTTTG
GAGTTGGAAAGAGTTTTGGAAACAGAGGTTTTTCAAACAGCAGGTTTGAAGATGGTGATAGCTCTGGTTT
CTGGAGAGAGTCTAGTAATGACTGCGAAGATAATCCAACACGGAACAGAGGGTTTTCCAAGAGAGGCGGC
TATCGAGATGGAAATAATTCAGAAGCTTCAGGGCCATACAGAAGAGGTGGAAGAGGTAGTTTCCGAGGTT
GCCGTGGAGGATTTGGTCTAGGAAGTCCAAATAATGACTTAGACCCAGACGAATGTATGCAGCGCACTGG
TGGCCTTTTTGGTTCTAGAAGACCAGTATTAAGTGGCACAGGTAATGGTGATACTTCTCAAAGCAGAAGT
GGCAGTGGAAGTGAACGAGGTGGTTACAAAGGTTTAAATGAAGAAGTAATAACAGGCTCTGGAAAGAATT
CTTGGAAGTCAGAAGCAGAAGGAGGAGAAAGTGGCGGCGGCATGGTGTCTAAAGGCGAGGAGGATAACAT
GGCTATAATCAAGGAATTTATGAGGTTCAAGGTGCATATGGAGGGATCTGTGAACGGTCACGAGTTCGAA
ATCGAGGGCGAAGGCGAGGGGCGACCCTATGAAGGGACACAGACGGCCAAACTGAAGGTGACCAAGGGTG
GCCCCCTGCCTTTCGCCTGGGACATCCTGTCACCCCAGTTTATGTACGGCTCTAAGGCTTACGTTAAGCA
CCCTGCCGATATTCCGGACTACTTGAAACTGAGCTTCCCTGAAGGGTTCAAGTGGGAACGGGTAATGAAT
TTTGAGGATGGCGGTGTAGTCACAGTTACCCAGGACAGCTCTCTTCAGGACGGAGAATTTATCTATAAGG
TTAAACTTCGGGGCACTAACTTCCCATCAGACGGCCCCGTGATGCAGAAGAAAACTATGGGCTGGGAAGC
CAGCTCAGAACGCATGTATCCCGAGGACGGAGCACTGAAGGGAGAAATCAAGCAGCGACTCAAGCTGAAG
GATGGGGGACATTATGATGCTGAGGTCAAAACCACCTATAAGGCCAAGAAACCCGTTCAGCTTCCTGGGG
CATACAACGTGAATATCAAACTGGATATTACATCCCATAACGAAGACTATACCATCGTGGAACAGTACGA
GCGGGCCGAGGGCAGACATAGCACAGGGGGCATGGATGAATTGTACAAGGCGGCCACGCGTATGAAGATG
GACAAAAAGACTATAGTTTGGTTTAGAAGAGACCTAAGGATTGAGGATAATCCTGCATTAGCAGCAGCTG
CTCACGAAGGATCTGTTTTTCCTGTCTTCATTTGGTGTCCTGAAGAAGAAGGACAGTTTTATCCTGGAAG
AGCTTCAAGATGGTGGATGAAACAATCACTTGCTCACTTATCTCAATCCTTGAAGGCTCTTGGATCTGAC
CTCACTTTAATCAAAACCCACAACACGATTTCAGCGATCTTGGATTGTATCCGCGTTACCGGTGCTACAA
AAGTCGTCTTTAACCACCTCTATGATCCTGTTTCGTTAGTTCGGGACCATACCGTAAAGGAGAAGCTGGT
GGAACGTGGGATCTCTGTGCAAAGCTACAATGGAGATCTATTGTATGAACCGTGGGAGATATACTGCGAA
AAGGGCAAACCTTTTACGAGTTTCAATTCTTACTGGAAGAAATGCTTAGATATGTCGATTGAATCCGTTA
TGCTTCCTCCTCCTTGGCGGTTGATGCCAATAACTGCAGCGGCTGAAGCGATTTGGGCGTGTTCGATTGA
AGAACTAGGGCTGGAGAATGAGGCCGAGAAACCGAGCAATGCGTTGTTAACTAGAGCTTGGTCTCCAGGA
TGGAGCAATGCTGATAAGTTACTAAATGAGTTCATCGAGAAGCAGTTGATAGATTATGCAAAGAACAGCA
AGAAAGTTGTTGGGAATTCTACTTCACTACTTTCTCCGTATCTCCATTTCGGGGAAATAAGCGTCAGACA
CGTTTTCCAGTGTGCCCGGATGAAACAAATTATATGGGCAAGAGATAAGAACAGTGAAGGAGAAGAAAGT
GCAGATCTTTTTCTTAGGGGAATCGGTTTAAGAGAGTATTCTCGGTATATATGTTTCAACTTCCCGTTTA
CTCACGAGCAATCGTTGTTGAGTCATCTTCGGTTTTTCCCTTGGGATGCTGATGTTGATAAGTTCAAGGC
CTGGAGACAAGGCAGGACCGGTTATCCGTTGGTGGATGCCGGAATGAGAGAGCTTTGGGCTACCGGATGG
ATGCATAACAGAATAAGAGTGATTGTTTCAAGCTTTGCTGTGAAGTTTCTTCTCCTTCCATGGAAATGGG
GAATGAAGTATTTCTGGGATACACTTTTGGATGCTGATTTGGAATGTGACATCCTTGGCTGGCAGTATAT
CTCTGGGAGTATCCCCGATGGCCACGAGCTTGATCGCTTGGACAATCCCGCGTTACAAGGCGCCAAATAT
GACCCAGAAGGTGAGTACATAAGGCAATGGCTTCCCGAGCTTGCGAGATTGCCAACTGAATGGATCCATC
ATCCATGGGACGCTCCTTTAACCGTACTCAAAGCTTCTGGTGTGGAACTCGGAACAAACTATGCGAAACC
CATTGTAGACATCGACACAGCTCGTGAGCTACTAGCTAAAGCTATTTCAAGAACCCGTGAAGCACAGATC
ATGATCGGAGCAGCAGCCCGGGATCCACCGGTCGCCACCGGTTCAGGGAGCGGATCCGGCTCAGGGAGTG
CGGCCGCAACTCCCACCTGCAACATGCGTGACTGACTGAGGCCGCGACTCTAGAGTCGACCTGCAGGCAT
GCAAGCTTGATATCAAGCTTATCGATAATCAACCTCTGGATTACAAAATTTGTGAAAGATTGACTGGTAT
TCTTAACTATGTTGCTCCTTTTACGCTATGTGGATACGCTGCTTTAATGCCTTTGTATCATGCTATTGCT
TCCCGTATGGCTTTCATTTTCTCCTCCTTGTATAAATCCTGGTTGCTGTCTCTTTATGAGGAGTTGTGGC
CCGTTGTCAGGCAACGTGGCGTGGTGTGCACTGTGTTTGCTGACGCAACCCCCACTGGTTGGGGCATTGC
CACCACCTGTCAGCTCCTTTCCGGGACTTTCGCTTTCCCCCTCCCTATTGCCACGGCGGAACTCATCGCC
GCCTGCCTTGCCCGCTGCTGGACAGGGGCTCGGCTGTTGGGCACTGACAATTCCGTGGTGTTGTCGGGGA
AATCATCGTCCTTTCCTTGGCTGCTCGCCTGTGTTGCCACCTGGATTCTGCGCGGGACGTCCTTCTGCTA
CGTCCCTTCGGCCCTCAATCCAGCGGACCTTCCTTCCCGCGGCCTGCTGCCGGCTCTGCGGCCTCTTCCG
CGTCTTCGCCTTCGCCCTCAGACGAGTCGGATCTCCCTTTGGGCCGCCTCCCCGCATCGATACCGTCGAC
CTCGAGGGAATTAATTCGAGCTCGGTACCTTTAAGACCAATGACTTACAAGGCAGCTGTAGATCTTAGCC
ACTTTTTAAAAGAAAAGGGGGGACTGGAAGGGCTAATTCACTCCCAACGAAGACAAGATCTGCTTTTTGC
TTGTACTGGGTCTCTCTGGTTAGACCAGATCTGAGCCTGGGAGCTCTCTGGCTAACTAGGGAACCCACTG
CTTAAGCCTCAATAAAGCTTGCCTTGAGTGCTTCAAGTAGTGTGTGCCCGTCTGTTGTGTGACTCTGGTA
ACTAGAGATCCCTCAGACCCTTTTAGTCAGTGTGGAAAATCTCTAGCAGCATCTAGAATTAATTCCGTGT
ATTCTATAGTGTCACCTAAATCGTATGTGTATGATACATAAGGTTATGTATTAATTGTAGCCGCGTTCTA
ACGACAATATGTACAAGCCTAATTGTGTAGCATCTGGCTTACTGAAGCAGACCCTATCATCTCTCTCGTA
AACTGCCGTCAGAGTCGGTTTGGTTGGACGAACCTTCTGAGTTTCTGGTAACGCCGTCCCGCACCCGGAA
ATGGTCAGCGAACCAATCAGCAGGGTCATCGCTAGCCAGATCCTCTACGCCGGACGCATCGTGGCCGGCA
TCACCGGCGCCACAGGTGCGGTTGCTGGCGCCTATATCGCCGACATCACCGATGGGGAAGATCGGGCTCG
CCACTTCGGGCTCATGAGCGCTTGTTTCGGCGTGGGTATGGTGGCAGGCCCCGTGGCCGGGGGACTGTTG
GGCGCCATCTCCTTGCATGCACCATTCCTTGCGGCGGCGGTGCTCAACGGCCTCAACCTACTACTGGGCT
GCTTCCTAATGCAGGAGTCGCATAAGGGAGAGCGTCGAATGGTGCACTCTCAGTACAATCTGCTCTGATG
CCGCATAGTTAAGCCAGCCCCGACACCCGCCAACACCCGCTGACGCGCCCTGACGGGCTTGTCTGCTCCC
GGCATCCGCTTACAGACAAGCTGTGACCGTCTCCGGGAGCTGCATGTGTCAGAGGTTTTCACCGTCATCA
CCGAAACGCGCGAGACGAAAGGGCCTCGTGATACGCCTATTTTTATAGGTTAATGTCATGATAATAATGG
TTTCTTAGACGTCAGGTGGCACTTTTCGGGGAAATGTGCGCGGAACCCCTATTTGTTTATTTTTCTAAAT
ACATTCAAATATGTATCCGCTCATGAGACAATAACCCTGATAAATGCTTCAATAATATTGAAAAAGGAAG
AGTATGAGTATTCAACATTTCCGTGTCGCCCTTATTCCCTTTTTTGCGGCATTTTGCCTTCCTGTTTTTG
CTCACCCAGAAACGCTGGTGAAAGTAAAAGATGCTGAAGATCAGTTGGGTGCACGAGTGGGTTACATCGA
ACTGGATCTCAACAGCGGTAAGATCCTTGAGAGTTTTCGCCCCGAAGAACGTTTTCCAATGATGAGCACT
TTTAAAGTTCTGCTATGTGGCGCGGTATTATCCCGTATTGACGCCGGGCAAGAGCAACTCGGTCGCCGCA
TACACTATTCTCAGAATGACTTGGTTGAGTACTCACCAGTCACAGAAAAGCATCTTACGGATGGCATGAC
AGTAAGAGAATTATGCAGTGCTGCCATAACCATGAGTGATAACACTGCGGCCAACTTACTTCTGACAACG
ATCGGAGGACCGAAGGAGCTAACCGCTTTTTTGCACAACATGGGGGATCATGTAACTCGCCTTGATCGTT
GGGAACCGGAGCTGAATGAAGCCATACCAAACGACGAGCGTGACACCACGATGCCTGTAGCAATGGCAAC
AACGTTGCGCAAACTATTAACTGGCGAACTACTTACTCTAGCTTCCCGGCAACAATTAATAGACTGGATG
GAGGCGGATAAAGTTGCAGGACCACTTCTGCGCTCGGCCCTTCCGGCTGGCTGGTTTATTGCTGATAAAT
CTGGAGCCGGTGAGCGTGGGTCTCGCGGTATCATTGCAGCACTGGGGCCAGATGGTAAGCCCTCCCGTAT
CGTAGTTATCTACACGACGGGGAGTCAGGCAACTATGGATGAACGAAATAGACAGATCGCTGAGATAGGT
GCCTCACTGATTAAGCATTGGTAACTGTCAGACCAAGTTTACTCATATATACTTTAGATTGATTTAAAAC
TTCATTTTTAATTTAAAAGGATCTAGGTGAAGATCCTTTTTGATAATCTCATGACCAAAATCCCTTAACG
TGAGTTTTCGTTCCACTGAGCGTCAGACCCCGTAGAAAAGATCAAAGGATCTTCTTGAGATCCTTTTTTT
CTGCGCGTAATCTGCTGCTTGCAAACAAAAAAACCACCGCTACCAGCGGTGGTTTGTTTGCCGGATCAAG
AGCTACCAACTCTTTTTCCGAAGGTAACTGGCTTCAGCAGAGCGCAGATACCAAATACTGTTCTTCTAGT
GTAGCCGTAGTTAGGCCACCACTTCAAGAACTCTGTAGCACCGCCTACATACCTCGCTCTGCTAATCCTG
TTACCAGTGGCTGCTGCCAGTGGCGATAAGTCGTGTCTTACCGGGTTGGACTCAAGACGATAGTTACCGG
ATAAGGCGCAGCGGTCGGGCTGAACGGGGGGTTCGTGCACACAGCCCAGCTTGGAGCGAACGACCTACAC
CGAACTGAGATACCTACAGCGTGAGCTATGAGAAAGCGCCACGCTTCCCGAAGGGAGAAAGGCGGACAGG
TATCCGGTAAGCGGCAGGGTCGGAACAGGAGAGCGCACGAGGGAGCTTCCAGGGGGAAACGCCTGGTATC
TTTATAGTCCTGTCGGGTTTCGCCACCTCTGACTTGAGCGTCGATTTTTGTGATGCTCGTCAGGGGGGCG
GAGCCTATGGAAAAACGCCAGCAACGCGGCCTTTTTACGGTTCCTGGCCTTTTGCTGGCCTTTTGCTCAC
ATGTTCTTTCCTGCGTTATCCCCTGATTCTGTGGATAACCGTATTACCGCCTTTGAGTGAGCTGATACCG
CTCGCCGCAGCCGAACGACCGAGCGCAGCGAGTCAGTGAGCGAGGAAGCGGAAGAGCGCCCAATACGCAA
ACCGCCTCTCCCCGCGCGTTGGCCGATTCATTAATGCAGCTGTGGAATGTGTGTCAGTTAGGGTGTGGAA
AGTCCCCAGGCTCCCCAGCAGGCAGAAGTATGCAAAGCATGCATCTCAATTAGTCAGCAACCAGGTGTGG
AAAGTCCCCAGGCTCCCCAGCAGGCAGAAGTATGCAAAGCATGCATCTCAATTAGTCAGCAACCATAGTC
CCGCCCCTAACTCCGCCCATCCCGCCCCTAACTCCGCCCAGTTCCGCCCATTCTCCGCCCCATGGCTGAC
TAATTTTTTTTATTTATGCAGAGGCCGAGGCCGCCTCGGCCTCTGAGCTATTCCAGAAGTAGTGAGGAGG
CTTTTTTGGAGGCCTAGGCTTTTGCAAAAAGCTTGGACACAAGACAGGCTTGCGAGATATGTTTGAGAAT
ACCACTTTATCCCGCGTCAGGGAGAGGCAGTGCGTAAAAAGACGCGGACTCATGTGAAATACTGGTTTTT
AGTGCGCCAGATCTCTATAATCTCGCGCAACCTATTTTCCCCTCGAACACTTTTTAAGCCGTAGATAAAC
AGGCTGGGACACTTCACATGAGCGAAAAATACATCGTCACCTGGGACATGTTGCAGATCCATGCACGTAA
ACTCGCAAGCCGACTGATGCCTTCTGAACAATGGAAAGGCATTATTGCCGTAAGCCGTGGCGGTCTGTAC
CGGGTGCGTTACTGGCGCGTGAACTGGGTATTCGTCATGTCGATACCGTTTGTATTTCCAGCTACGATCA
CGACAACCAGCGCGAGCTTAAAGTGCTGAAACGCGCAGAAGGCGATGGCGAAGGCTTCATCGTTATTGAT
GACCTGGTGGATACCGGTGGTACTGCGGTTGCGATTCGTGAAATGTATCCAAAAGCGCACTTTGTCACCA
TCTTCGCAAAACCGGCTGGTCGTCCGCTGGTTGATGACTATGTTGTTGATATCCCGCAAGATACCTGGAT
TGAACAGCCGTGGGATATGGGCGTCGTATTCGTCCCGCCAATCTCCGGTCGCTAATCTTTTCAACGCCTG
GCACTGCCGGGCGTTGTTCTTTTTAACTTCAGGCGGGTTACAATAGTTTCCAGTAAGTATTCTGGAGGCT
GCATCCATGACACAGGCAAACCTGAGCGAAACCCTGTTCAAACCCCGCTTTAAACATCCTGAAACCTCGA
CGCTAGTCCGCCGCTTTAATCACGGCGCACAACCGCCTGTGCAGTCGGCCCTTGATGGTAAAACCATCCC
TCACTGGTATCGCATGATTAACCGTCTGATGTGGATCTGGCGCGGCATTGACCCACGCGAAATCCTCGAC
GTCCAGGCACGTATTGTGATGAGCGATGCCGAACGTACCGACGATGATTTATACGATACGGTGATTGGCT
ACCGTGGCGGCAACTGGATTTATGAGTGGGCCCCGGATCTTTGTGAAGGAACCTTACTTCTGTGGTGTGA
CATAATTGGACAAACTACCTACAGAGATTTAAAGCTCTAAGGTAAATATAAAATTTTTAAGTGTATAATG
TGTTAAACTACTGATTCTAATTGTTTGTGTATTTTAGATTCCAACCTATGGAACTGATGAATGGGAGCAG
TGGTGGAATGCCTTTAATGAGGAAAACCTGTTTTGCTCAGAAGAAATGCCATCTAGTGATGATGAGGCTA
CTGCTGACTCTCAACATTCTACTCCTCCAAAAAAGAAGAGAAAGGTAGAAGACCCCAAGGACTTTCCTTC
AGAATTGCTAAGTTTTTTGAGTCATGCTGTGTTTAGTAATAGAACTCTTGCTTGCTTTGCTATTTACACC
ACAAAGGAAAAAGCTGCACTGCTATACAAGAAAATTATGGAAAAATATTCTGTAACCTTTATAAGTAGGC
ATAACAGTTATAATCATAACATACTGTTTTTTCTTACTCCACACAGGCATAGAGTGTCTGCTATTAATAA
CTATGCTCAAAAATTGTGTACCTTTAGCTTTTTAATTTGTAAAGGGGTTAATAAGGAATATTTGATGTAT
AGTGCCTTGACTAGAGATCATAATCAGCCATACCACATTTGTAGAGGTTTTACTTGCTTTAAAAAACCTC
CCACACCTCCCCCTGAACCTGAAACATAAAATGAATGCAATTGTTGTTGTTAACTTGTTTATTGCAGCTT
ATAATGGTTACAAATAAAGCAATAGCATCACAAATTTCACAAATAAAGCATTTTTTTCACTGCATTCTAG
TTGTGGTTTGTCCAAACTCATCAATGTATCTTATCATGTCTGGATCAACTGGATAACTCAAGCTAACCAA
AATCATCCCAAACTTCCCACCCCATACCCTATTACCACTGCCAATTACCTGTGGTTTCATTTACTCTAAA
CCTGTGATTCCTCTGAATTATTTTCATTTTAAAGAAATTGTATTTGTTAAATATGTACTACAAACTTAGT
AGTTGGAAGGGCTAATTCACTCCCAAAGAAGACAAGATATCCTTGATCTGTGGATCTACCACACACAAGG
CTACTTCCCTGATTAGCAGAACTACACACCAGGGCCAGGGGTCAGATATCCACTGACCTTTGGATGGTGC
TACAAGCTAGTACCAGTTGAGCCAGATAAGGTAGAAGAGGCCAATAAAGGAGAGAACACCAGCTTGTTAC
ACCCTGTGAGCCTGCATGGGATGGATGACCCGGAGAGAGAAGTGTTAGAGTGGAGGTTTGACAGCCGCCT
AGCATTTCATCACGTGGCCCGAGAGCTGCATCCGGAGTACTTCAAGAACTGCTGATATCGAGCTTGCTAC
AAGGGACTTTCCGCTGGGGACTTTCCAGGGAGGCGTGGCCTGGGCGGGACTGGGGAGTGGCGAGCCCTCA
GATCCTGCATATAAGCAGCTGCTTTTTGCCTGTACTGGGTCTCTCTGGTTAGACCAGATCTGAGCCTGGG
AGCTCTCTGGCTAACTAGGGAACCCACTGCTTAAGCCTCAATAAAGCTTGCCTTGAGTGCTTCAAGTAGT
GTGTGCCCGTCTGTTGTGTGACTCTGGTAACTAGAGATCCCTCAGACCCTTTTAGTCAGTGTGGAAAATC
TCTAGCAGTGGCGCCCGAACAGGGACTTGAAAGCGAAAGGGAAACCAGAGGAGCTCTCTCGACGCAGGAC
TCGGCTTGCTGAAGCGCGCACGGCAAGAGGCGAGGGGCGGCGACTGGTGAGTACGCCAAAAATTTTGACT
AGCGGAGGCTAGAAGGAGAGAGATGGGTGCGAGAGCGTCAGTATTAAGCGGGGGAGAATTAGATCGCGAT
GGGAAAAAATTCGGTTAAGGCCAGGGGGAAAGAAAAAATATAAATTAAAACATATAGTATGGGCAAGCAG
GGAGCTAGAACGATTCGCAGTTAATCCTGGCCTGTTAGAAACATCAGAAGGCTGTAGACAAATACTGGGA
CAGCTACAACCATCCCTTCAGACAGGATCAGAAGAACTTAGATCATTATATAATACAGTAGCAACCCTCT
ATTGTGTGCATCAAAGGATAGAGATAAAAGACACCAAGGAAGCTTTAGACAAGATAGAGGAAGAGCAAAA
CAAAAGTAAGACCACCGCACAGCAAGCGGCCGGCCGCTGATCTTCAGACCTGGAGGAGGAGATATGAGGG
ACAATTGGAGAAGTGAATTATATAAATATAAAGTAGTAAAAATTGAACCATTAGGAGTAGCACCCACCAA
GGCAAAGAGAAGAGTGGTGCAGAGAGAAAAAAGAGCAGTGGGAATAGGAGCTTTGTTCCTTGGGTTCTTG
GGAGCAGCAGGAAGCACTATGGGCGCAGCGTCAATGACGCTGACGGTACAGGCCAGACAATTATTGTCTG
GTATAGTGCAGCAGCAGAACAATTTGCTGAGGGCTATTGAGGCGCAACAGCATCTGTTGCAACTCACAGT
CTGGGGCATCAAGCAGCTCCAGGCAAGAATCCTGGCTGTGGAAAGATACCTAAAGGATCAACAGCTCCTG
GGGATTTGGGGTTGCTCTGGAAAACTCATTTGCACCACTGCTGTGCCTTGGAATGCTAGTTGGAGTAATA
AATCTCTGGAACAGATTTGGAATCACACGACCTGGATGGAGTGGGACAGAGAAATTAACAATTACACAAG
CTTAATACACTCCTTAATTGAAGAATCGCAAAACCAGCAAGAAAAGAATGAACAAGAATTATTGGAATTA
GATAAATGGGCAAGTTTGTGGAATTGGTTTAACATAACAAATTGGCTGTGGTATATAAAATTATTCATAA
TGATAGTAGGAGGCTTGGTAGGTTTAAGAATAGTTTTTGCTGTACTTTCTATAGTGAATAGAGTTAGGCA
GGGATATTCACCATTATCGTTTCAGACCCACCTCCCAACCCCGAGGGGACCCGACAGGCCCGAAGGAATA
GAAGAAGAAGGTGGAGAGAGAGACAGAGACAGATCCATTCGATTAGTGAA
